>Addgene plasmid #111349 | pET30a-Spp2 | addgene full sequence | sequence record 217773 | Addgene NGS Result
ACGATGCGTCCGGCGTAGAGGATCGAGATCGATCTCGATCCCGCGAAATTAATACGACTCACTATAGGGG
AATTGTGAGCGGATAACAATTCCCCTCTAGAAATAATTTTGTTTAACTTTAAGAAGGAGATATACATATG
GCGGAAACTGCAAGCCTTTCGCATAAACCTCAAAGTAAGATAAAGATTCAAAGTATTGATAAATTCGATC
TTGATGAAGAATCATCTTCTAAGAAGAAATTAGTGATCAAGCTGAGTGAAAATGCGGATACCAAAAAAAA
CGATGCTCCTCTGGTGGAATATGTCACCGAAAAAGAATATAATGAGGTACCTGTCGAGGAATTTGGAGAT
GCTTTACTTCGGGGTATGGGGTGGGAAAGTGACTCCGAGCAAGATTCTAAAGGCGACAAGACACAGAGTC
GAAACAAGGACGTTTCAAATGTTTCACAGATACATCCTGATGGACTGGGAATTGGTGCCAAGTTAAATAA
GGCAATAAACGTGGAGGAGGCTTCATTTATGCCCGTCGTAAAAATCGATAAAATAACGGGCACTAAAGTT
GATGACGACAAAAAAAATAAGTCACTCGAGCACCACCACCACCACCACTGAGATCCGGCTGCTAACAAAG
CCCGAAAGGAAGCTGAGTTGGCTGCTGCCACCGCTGAGCAATAACTAGCATAACCCCTTGGGGCCTCTAA
ACGGGTCTTGAGGGGTTTTTTGCTGAAAGGAGGAACTATATCCGGATTGGCGAATGGG
[124 nt withheld, positions 759-882]
C
[91 nt withheld, positions 884-974]
A
[49 nt withheld, positions 976-1024]
CCTTTGACGTTGGAGTCCACGTTCTTT
[37 nt withheld, positions 1052-1088]
ACCCTATCTCGGTCTATTCTTTTGATTTATAAGGGATTTTGCCGATTTCGGCCTATTGGTTAAAAAATGA
GCTGATTTAACAAAAATTTAACGCGAATTTTAACAAAATATTAACGCTTACAATTTAGGTGGCACTTTTC
GGGGAAATGTGCGCGGAACCCCTATTTGTTTATTTTTCTAAATACATTCAAATATGTATCCGCTCATGAA
TTAATTCTTAGAAAAACTCATCGAGCATCAAATGAAACTGCAATTTATTCATATCAGGATTATCAATACC
ATATTTTTGAAAAAGCCGTTTCTGTAATGAAGGAGAAAACTCACCGAGGCAGTTCCATAGGATGGCAAGA
TCCTGGTATCGGTCTGCGATTCCGACTCGTCCAACATCAATACAACCTATTAATTTCCCCTCGTCAAAAA
TAAGGTTATCAAGTGAGAAATCACCATGAGTGACGACTGAATCCGGTGAGAATGGCAAAAGTTTATGCAT
TTCTTTCCAGACTTGTTCAACAGGCCAGCCATTACGCTCGTCATCAAAATCACTCGCATCAACCAAACCG
TTATTCATTCGTGATTGCGCCTGAGCGAGACGAAATACGCGATCGCTGTTAAAAGGACAATTACAAACAG
GAATCGAATGCAACCGGCGCAGGAACACTGCCAGCGCATCAACAATATTTTCACCTGAATCAGGATATTC
TTCTAATACCTGGAATGCTGTTTTCCCGGGGATCGCAGTGGTGAGTAACCATGCATCATCAGGAGTACGG
ATAAAATGCTTGATGGTCGGAAGAGGCATAAATTCCGTCAGCCAGTTTAGTCTGACCATCTCATCTGTAA
CATCATTGGCAACGCTACCTTTGCCATGTTTCAGAAACAACTCTGGCGCATCGGGCTTCCCATACAATCG
ATAGATTGTCGCACCTGATTGCCCGACATTATCGCGAGCCCATTTATACCCATATAAATCAGCATCCATG
TTGGAATTTAATCGCGGCCTAGAGCAAGACGTTTCCCGTTGAATATGGCTCATAACACCCCTTGTATTAC
TGTTTATGTAAGCAGACAGTTTTATTGTTCATGACCAAAATCCCTTAACGTGAGTTTTCGTTCCACTGAG
CGTCAGACCCCGTAGAAAAGATCAAAGGATCTTCTTGAGATCCTTTTTTTCTGCGCGTAATCTGCTGCTT
GCAAACAAAAAAACCACCGCTACCAGCGGTGGTTTGTTTGCCGGATCAAGAGCTACCAACTCTTTTTCCG
AAGGTAACTGGCTTCAGCAGAGCGCAGATACCAAATACTGTCCTTCTAGTGTAGCCGTAGTTAGGCCACC
ACTTCAAGAACTCTGTAGCACCGCCTACATACCTCGCTCTGCTAATCCTGTTACCAGTGGCTGCTGCCAG
TGGCGATAAGTCGTGTCTTACCGGGTTGGACTCAAGACGATAGTTACCGGATAAGGCGCAGCGGTCGGGC
TGAACGGGGGGTTCGTGCACACAGCCCAGCTTGGAGCGAACGACCTACACCGAACTGAGATACCTACAGC
GTGAGCTATGAGAAAGCGCCACGCTTCCCGAAGGGAGAAAGGCGGACAGGTATCCGGTAAGCGGCAGGGT
CGGAACAGGAGAGCGCACGAGGGAGCTTCCAGGGGGAAACGCCTGGTATCTTTATAGTCCTGTCGGGTTT
CGCCACCTCTGACTTGAGCGTCGATTTTTGTGATGCTCGTCAGGGGGGCGGAGCCTATGGAAAAACGCCA
GCAACGCGGCCTTTTTACGGTTCCTGGCCTTTTGCTGGCCTTTTGCTCACATGTTCTTTCCTGCGTTATC
CCCTGATTCTGTGGATAACCGTATTACCGCCTTTGAGTGAGCTGATACCGCTCGCCGCAGCCGAACGACC
GAGCGCAGCGAGTCAGTGAGCGAGGAAGCGGAAGAGCGCCTGATGCGGTATTTTCTCCTTACGCATCTGT
GCGGTATTTCACACCGCAATGGTGCACTCTCAGTACAATCTGCTCTGATGCCGCATAGTTAAGCCAGTAT
ACACTCCGCTATCGCTACGTGACTGGGTCATGGCTGCGCCCCGACACCCGCCAACACCCGCTGACGCGCC
CTGACGGGCTTGTCTGCTCCCGGCATCCGCTTACAGACAAGCTGTGACCGTCTCCGGGAGCTGCATGTGT
CAGAGGTTTTCACCGTCATCACCGAAACGCGCGAGGCAGCTGCGGTAAAGCTCATCAGCGTGGTCGTGAA
GCGATTCACAGATGTCTGCCTGTTCATCCGCGTCCAGCTCGTTGAGTTTCTCCAGAAGCGTTAATGTCTG
GCTTCTGATAAAGCGGGCCATGTTAAGGGCGGTTTTTTCCTGTTTGGTCACTGATGCCTCCGTGTAAGGG
GGATTTCTGTTCATGGGGGTAATGATACCGATGAAACGAGAGAGGATGCTCACGATACGGGTTACTGATG
ATGAACATGCCCGGTTACTGGAACGTTGTGAGGGTAAACAACTGGCGGTATGGATGCGGCGGGACCAGAG
AAAAATCACTCAGGGTCAATGCCAGCGCTTCGTTAATACAGATGTAGGTGTTCCACAGGGTAGCCAGCAG
CATCCTGCGATGCAGATCCGGAACATAATGGTGCAGGGCGCTGACTTCCGCGTTTCCAGACTTTACGAAA
CACGGAAACCGAAGACCATTCATGTTGTTGCTCAGGTCGCAGACGTTTTGCAGCAGCAGTCGCTTCACGT
TCGCTCGCGTATCGGTGATTCATTCTGCTAACCAGTAAGGCAACCCCGCCAGCCTAGCCGGGTCCTCAAC
GACAGGAGCACGATCATGCGCACCCGTGGGGCCGCCATGCCGGCGATAATGGCCTGCTTCTCGCCGAAAC
GTTTGGTGGCGGGACCAGTGACGAAGGCTTGAGCGAGGGCGTGCAAGATTCCGAATACCGCAAGCGACAG
GCCGATCATCGTCGCGCTCCAGCGAAAGCGGTCCTCGCCGAAAATGACCCAGAGCGCTGCCGGCACCTGT
CCTACGAGTTGCATGATAAAGAAGACAGTCATAAGTGCGGCGACGATAGTCATGCCCCGCGCCCACCGGA
AGGAGCTGACTGGGTTGAAGGCTCTCAAGGGCATCGGTCGAGATCCCGGTGCCTAATGAGTGAGCTAACT
TACATTAATTGCGTTGCGCTCACTGCCCGCTTTCCAGTCGGGAAACCTGTCGTGCCAGCTGCATTAATGA
ATCGGCCAACGCGCGGGGAGAGGCGGTTTGCGTATTGGGCGCCAGGGTGGTTTTTCTTTTCACCAGTGAG
ACGGGCAACAGCTGATTGCCCTTCACCGCCTGGCCCTGAGAGAGTTGCAGCAAGCGGTCCACGCTGGTTT
GCCCCAGCAGGCGAAAATCCTGTTTGATGGTGGTTAACGGCGGGATATAACATGAGCTGTCTTCGGTATC
GTCGTATCCCACTACCGAGATGTCCGCACCAACGCGCAGCCCGGACTCGGTAATGGCGCGCATTGCGCCC
AGCGCCATCTGATCGTTGGCAACCAGCATCGCAGTGGGAACGATGCCCTCATTCAGCATTTGCATGGTTT
GTTGAAAACCGGACATGGCACTCCAGTCGCCTTCCCGTTCCGCTATCGGCTGAATTTGATTGCGAGTGAG
ATATTTATGCCAGCCAGCCAGACGCAGACGCGCCGAGACAGAACTTAATGGGCCCGCTAACAGCGCGATT
TGCTGGTGACCCAATGCGACCAGATGCTCCACGCCCAGTCGCGTACCGTCTTCATGGGAGAAAATAATAC
TGTTGATGGGTGTCTGGTCAGAGACATCAAGAAATAACGCCGGAACATTAGTGCAGGCAGCTTCCACAGC
AATGGCATCCTGGTCATCCAGCGGATAGTTAATGATCAGCCCACTGACGCGTTGCGCGAGAAGATTGTGC
ACCGCCGCTTTACAGGCTTCGACGCCGCTTCGTTCTACCATCGACACCACCACGCTGGCACCCAGTTGAT
CGGCGCGAGATTTAATCGCCGCGACAATTTGCGACGGCGCGTGCAGGGCCAGACTGGAGGTGGCAACGCC
AATCAGCAACGACTGTTTGCCCGCCAGTTGTTGTGCCACGCGGTTGGGAATGTAATTCAGCTCCGCCATC
GCCGCTTCCACTTTTTCCCGCGTTTTCGCAGAAACGTGGCTGGCCTGGTTCACCACGCGGGAAACGGTCT
GATAAGAGACACCGGCATACTCTGCGACATCGTATAACGTTACTGGTTTCACATTCACCACCCTGAATTG
ACTCTCTTCCGGGCGCTATCATGCCATACCGCGAAAGGTTTTGCGCCATTCGATGGTGTCCGGGATCTCG
ACGCTCTCCCTTATGCGACTCCTGCATTAGGAAGCAGCCCAGTAGTAGGTTGAGGCCGTTGAGCACCGCC
GCCGCAAGGAATGGTGCATGCAAGGAGATGGCGCCCAACAGTCCCCCGGCCACGGGGCCTGCCACCATAC
CCACGCCGAAACAAGCGCTCATGAGCCCGAAGTGGCGAGCCCGATCTTCCCCATCGGTGATGTCGGCGAT
ATAGGCGCCAGCAACCGCACCTGTGGCGCCGGTGATGCCGGCC
Features (pLannotate 1.2.2; 19 found; start..end, strand, type, name):
     50..68      +  promoter       T7 promoter: promoter for bacteriophage T7 RNA polymerase
     69..93      +  protein_bind   lac operator: The lac repressor binds to the lac operator to inhibit transcription in E. coli. This inhibition can be relieved by adding lactose or isopropyl-β-D-thiogalactopyranoside (IPTG). lac repressor encoded by lacI
    108..130     +  RBS            RBS: efficient ribosome binding site from bacteriophage T7 gene 10 (Olins and Rangwala, 1989)
    141..566     +  CDS            SPP2 (fragment): SPP2_YEAST - Experimental evidence at protein level: Swiss-Prot protein existence level 1. Involved in pre-mRNA splicing; specifically in the final stages of spliceosome maturation. Promotes the first step of splicing. From Saccharomyces cerevisiae (strain ATCC 204508 / S288c) (Baker's yeast).
    591..608     +  CDS            9xHis (fragment): 9xHis affinity tag
    618..667     +  CDS            SET1 (fragment): solubility-enhancement tag derived from T7 phage gene 10B
    675..722     +  terminator     T7 terminator: transcription terminator for bacteriophage T7 RNA polymerase
    759..1187    +  rep_origin     f1 ori (sequence partly withheld): f1 bacteriophage origin of replication; arrow indicates direction of (+) strand synthesis
   1240..1297    +  promoter       AmpR promoter (fragment): bla
   1306..2121    -  CDS            KanR: aminoglycoside phosphotransferase; aph(3')-Ia; confers resistance to kanamycin in bacteria or G418 (Geneticin®) in eukaryotes
   2243..2831    +  rep_origin     ori: high-copy-number ColE1/pMB1/pBR322/pUC origin of replication
   3017..3156    -  misc_feature   bom: basis of mobility region from pBR322
   3258..3449    -  CDS            rop: Rop protein, which maintains plasmids at low copy number; rop
   3466..3846    +  CDS            YPB1_ECOLX: Protein predicted: Swiss-Prot protein existence level 4. From Escherichia coli.
   3918..4209    -  CDS            TcR (fragment): tetracycline efflux protein; tet; confers resistance to tetracycline
   4224..4245    -  protein_bind   CAP binding site: CAP binding activates transcription in the presence of cAMP. E. coli catabolite activator protein
   4258..5340    -  CDS            lacI: lac repressor; lacI; The lac repressor binds to the lac operator to inhibit transcription in E. coli. This inhibition can be relieved by adding lactose or isopropyl-β-D-thiogalactopyranoside (IPTG).
   5341..5418    -  promoter       lacI promoter: lacI
   5426..24      -  CDS            TcR (fragment) (across the origin): tetracycline efflux protein; tet; confers resistance to tetracycline
