[The description below was written by a language model from this plasmid's Addgene catalogue record and pLannotate feature annotations shown in this document.]
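Description:
pET30a-Spp2 is a bacterial expression plasmid built on the Novagen pET30a backbone for producing and purifying the Saccharomyces cerevisiae protein Spp2, a pre-mRNA splicing factor that acts late in spliceosome maturation and promotes the first catalytic step of splicing. The plasmid is maintained in E. coli through a ColE1/pBR322-type origin accompanied by the bom mobility region and the rop gene, and is selected with kanamycin via an aminoglycoside phosphotransferase (KanR) cassette. The catalogue lists it as high copy, although rop normally moderates the copy number of this origin type. An f1 origin is also present, which allows single-stranded DNA production with helper phage. Short annotated fragments of a tetracycline resistance gene and a predicted E. coli open reading frame are pBR322-derived backbone remnants rather than functional markers.

The expression cassette follows the standard pET design: a T7 promoter immediately followed by a lac operator, the strong T7 gene 10 ribosome binding site, the SPP2 coding sequence, a C-terminal polyhistidine tag (recorded as 6xHis, and annotated as an 18-nt match to a longer His tag) and the T7 terminator. A plasmid-borne lacI gene under its own promoter supplies repressor, so transcription stays low until IPTG is added in a host that expresses T7 RNA polymerase. The SPP2 annotation is labelled a fragment covering about 426 nt, so the insert may not match the full-length reference protein; the record does not say which residues are included. A short match to a T7 gene 10B-derived solubility tag lies downstream of the His tag and is probably incidental backbone sequence. The His tag allows metal-affinity purification of recombinant Spp2, in line with the stated purpose of protein purification.
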