Addgene plasmid #111349: pET30a-Spp2
Purpose: protein purification
Depositing lab: Christine Guthrie. Depositing organization: University of California, San Francisco (UCSF).
Backbone
  Vector backbone: pET30a
  Backbone manufacturer: Novagen
  Backbone size w/o insert (bp): 5422
  Vector type: Bacterial Expression
Growth in bacteria
  Bacterial resistance: Kanamycin, 50 μg/mL
  Growth temperature: 37°C
  Growth strain: DH5alpha
  Copy number: High Copy
Gene/Insert
  Gene/Insert name: SPP2
  Species: S. cerevisiae (budding yeast)
  Tag / fusion protein: 6xHis (C terminal on insert)
Terms and licenses: Academic/Nonprofit Terms; Industry Terms: Not Available to Industry
How to cite: pET30a-Spp2 was a gift from Christine Guthrie (Addgene plasmid # 111349 ; http://n2t.net/addgene:111349 ; RRID:Addgene_111349)
